>Addgene plasmid #127216 | pMM135 | depositor full sequence | sequence record 243245 | Full Sequence
TTGCGTCATGCGGTCGCTGCGTATATGATGCGATGAGTAAATAAACAAATACGCAAGGGGAACGCATGAA
GGTTATCGCTGTACTTAACCAGAAAGGCGGGTCAGGCAAGACGACCATCGCAACCCATCTAGCCCGCGCC
CTGCAACTCGCCGGGGCCGATGTTCTGTTAGTCGATTCCGATCCCCAGGGCAGTGCCCGCGATTGGGCGG
CCGTGCGGGAAGATCAACCGCTAACCGTTGTCGGCATCGACCGCCCGACGATTGACCGCGACGTGAAGGC
CATCGGCCGGCGCGACTTCGTAGTGATCGACGGAGCGCCCCAGGCGGCGGACTTGGCTGTGTCCGCGATC
AAGGCAGCCGACTTCGTGCTGATTCCGGTGCAGCCAAGCCCTTACGACATATGGGCCACCGCCGACCTGG
TGGAGCTGGTTAAGCAGCGCATTGAGGTCACGGATGGAAGGCTACAAGCGGCCTTTGTCGTGTCGCGGGC
GATCAAAGGCACGCGCATCGGCGGTGAGGTTGCCGAGGCGCTGGCCGGGTACGAGCTGCCCATTCTTGAG
TCCCGTATCACGCAGCGCGTGAGCTACCCAGGCACTGCCGCCGCCGGCACAACCGTTCTTGAATCAGAAC
CCGAGGGCGACGCTGCCCGCGAGGTCCAGGCGCTGGCCGCTGAAATTAAATCAAAACTCATTTGAGTTAA
TGAGGTAAAGAGAAAATGAGCAAAAGCACAAACACGCTAAGTGCCGGCCGTCCGAGCGCACGCAGCAGCA
AGGCTGCAACGTTGGCCAGCCTGGCAGACACGCCAGCCATGAAGCGGGTCAACTTTCAGTTGCCGGCGGA
GGATCACACCAAGCTGAAGATGTACGCGGTACGCCAAGGCAAGACCATTACCGAGCTGCTATCTGAATAC
ATCGCGCAGCTACCAGAGTAAATGAGCAAATGAATAAATGAGTAGATGAATTTTAGCGGCTAAAGGAGGC
GGCATGGAAAATCAAGAACAACCAGGCACCGACGCCGTGGAATGCCCCATGTGTGGAGGAACGGGCGGTT
GGCCAGGCGTAAGCGGCTGGGTTGTCTGCCGGCCCTGCAATGGCACTGGAACCCCCAAGCCCGAGGAATC
GGCGTGACGGTCGCAAACCATCCGGCCCGGTACAAATCGGCGCGGCGCTGGGTGATGACCTGGTGGAGAA
GTTGAAGGCCGCGCAGGCCGCCCAGCGGCAACGCATCGAGGCAGAAGCACGCCCCGGTGAATCGTGGCAA
GCGGCCGCTGATCGAATCCGCAAAGAATCCCGGCAACCGCCGGCAGCCGGTGCGCCGTCGATTAGGAAGC
CGCCCAAGGGCGACGAGCAACCAGATTTTTTCGTTCCGATGCTCTATGACGTGGGCACCCGCGATAGTCG
CAGCATCATGGACGTGGCCGTTTTCCGTCTGTCGAAGCGTGACCGACGAGCTGGCGAGGTGATCCGCTAC
GAGCTTCCAGACGGGCACGTAGAGGTTTCCGCAGGGCCGGCCGGCATGGCCAGTGTGTGGGATTACGACC
TGGTACTGATGGCGGTTTCCCATCTAACCGAATCCATGAACCGATACCGGGAAGGGAAGGGAGACAAGCC
CGGCCGCGTGTTCCGTCCACACGTTGCGGACGTACTCAAGTTCTGCCGGCGAGCCGATGGCGGAAAGCAG
AAAGACGACCTGGTAGAAACCTGCATTCGGTTAAACACCACGCACGTTGCCATGCAGCGTACGAAGAAGG
CCAAGAACGGCCGCCTGGTGACGGTATCCGAGGGTGAAGCCTTGATTAGCCGCTACAAGATCGTAAAGAG
CGAAACCGGGCGGCCGGAGTACATCGAGATCGAGCTAGCTGATTGGATGTACCGCGAGATCACAGAAGGC
AAGAACCCGGACGTGCTGACGGTTCACCCCGATTACTTTTTGATCGATCCCGGCATCGGCCGTTTTCTCT
ACCGCCTGGCACGCCGCGCCGCAGGCAAGGCAGAAGCCAGATGGTTGTTCAAGACGATCTACGAACGCAG
TGGCAGCGCCGGAGAGTTCAAGAAGTTCTGTTTCACCGTGCGCAAGCTGATCGGGTCAAATGACCTGCCG
GAGTACGATTTGAAGGAGGAGGCGGGGCAGGCTGGCCCGATCCTAGTCATGCGCTACCGCAACCTGATCG
AGGGCGAAGCATCCGCCGGTTCCTAATGTACGGAGCAGATGCTAGGGCAAATTGCCCTAGCAGGGGAAAA
AGGTCGAAAAGGCCTCTTTCCTGTGGATAGCACGTACATTGGGAACCCAAAGCCGTACATTGGGAACCGG
AACCCGTACATTGGGAACCCAAAGCCGTACATTGGGAACCGGTCACACATGTAAGTGACTGATATAAAAG
AGAAAAAAGGCGATTTTTCCGCCTAAAACTCTTTAAAACTTATTAAAACTCTTAAAACCCGCCTGGCCTG
TGCATAACTGTCTGGCCAGCGCACAGCCGAAGAGCTGCAAAAAGCGCCTACCCTTCGGTCGCTGCGCTCC
CTACGCCCCGCCGCTTCGCGTCGGCCTATCGCGGCCGCTGGCCGCTCAAAAATGGCTGGCCTACGGCCAG
GCAATCTACCAGGGCGCGGACAAGCCGCGCCGTCGCCACTCGACCGCCGGCGCCCACATCAAGGCACCCT
GCCTCGCGCGTTTCGGTGATGACGGTGAAAACCTCTGACACATGCAGCTCCCGGAAACGGTCACAGCTTG
TCTGTAAGCGGATGCCGGGAGCAGACAAGCCCGTCAGGGCGCGTCAGCGGGTGTTGGCGGGTGTCGGGGC
GCAGCCATGACCCAGTCACGTAGCGATAGCGGAGTGTATACTGGCTTAACTATGCGGCATCAGAGCAGAT
TGTACTGAGAGTGCACCATATGCGGTGTGAAATACCGCACAGATGCGTAAGGAGAAAATACCGCATCAGG
CGCTCTTCCGCTTCCTCGCTCACTGACTCGCTGCGCTCGGTCGTTCGGCTGCGGCGAGCGGTATCAGCTC
ACTCAAAGGCGGTAATACGGTTATCCACAGAATCAGGGGATAACGCAGGAAAGAACATGTGAGCAAAAGG
CCAGCAAAAGGCCAGGAACCGTAAAAAGGCCGCGTTGCTGGCGTTTTTCCATAGGCTCCGCCCCCCTGAC
GAGCATCACAAAAATCGACGCTCAAGTCAGAGGTGGCGAAACCCGACAGGACTATAAAGATACCAGGCGT
TTCCCCCTGGAAGCTCCCTCGTGCGCTCTCCTGTTCCGACCCTGCCGCTTACCGGATACCTGTCCGCCTT
TCTCCCTTCGGGAAGCGTGGCGCTTTCTCATAGCTCACGCTGTAGGTATCTCAGTTCGGTGTAGGTCGTT
CGCTCCAAGCTGGGCTGTGTGCACGAACCCCCCGTTCAGCCCGACCGCTGCGCCTTATCCGGTAACTATC
GTCTTGAGTCCAACCCGGTAAGACACGACTTATCGCCACTGGCAGCAGCCACTGGTAACAGGATTAGCAG
AGCGAGGTATGTAGGCGGTGCTACAGAGTTCTTGAAGTGGTGGCCTAACTACGGCTACACTAGAAGGACA
GTATTTGGTATCTGCGCTCTGCTGAAGCCAGTTACCTTCGGAAAAAGAGTTGGTAGCTCTTGATCCGGCA
AACAAACCACCGCTGGTAGCGGTGGTTTTTTTGTTTGCAAGCAGCAGATTACGCGCAGAAAAAAAGGATC
TCAAGAAGATCCTTTGATCTTTTCTACGGGGTCTGACGCTCAGTGGAACGAAAACTCACGTTAAGGGATT
TTGGTCATGCATTCTAGGTACTAAAACAATTCATCCAGTAAAATATAATATTTTATTTTCTCCCAATCAG
GCTTGATCCCCAGTAAGTCAAAAAATAGCTCGACATACTGTTCTTCCCCGATATCCTCCCTGATCGACCG
GACGCAGAAGGCAATGTCATACCACTTGTCCGCCCTGCCGCTTCTCCCAAGATCAATAAAGCCACTTACT
TTGCCATCTTTCACAAAGATGTTGCTGTCTCCCAGGTCGCCGTGGGAAAAGACAAGTTCCTCTTCGGGCT
TTTCCGTCTTTAAAAAATCATACAGCTCGCGCGGATCTTTAAATGGAGTGTCTTCTTCCCAGTTTTCGCA
ATCCACATCGGCCAGATCGTTATTCAGTAAGTAATCCAATTCGGCTAAGCGGCTGTCTAAGCTATTCGTA
TAGGGACAATCCGATATGTCGATGGAGTGAAAGAGCCTGATGCACTCCGCATACAGCTCGATAATCTTTT
CAGGGCTTTGTTCATCTTCATACTCTTCCGAGCAAAGGACGCCATCGGCCTCACTCATGAGCAGATTGCT
CCAGCCATCATGCCGTTCAAAGTGCAGGACCTTTGGAACAGGCAGCTTTCCTTCCAGCCATAGCATCATG
TCCTTTTCCCGTTCCACATCATAGGTGGTCCCTTTATACCGGCTGTCCGTCATTTTTAAATATAGGTTTT
CATTTTCTCCCACCAGCTTATATACCTTAGCAGGAGACATTCCTTCCGTATCTTTTACGCAGCGGTATTT
TTCGATCAGTTTTTTCAATTCCGGTGATATTCTCATTTTAGCCATTTATTATTTCCTTCCTCTTTTCTAC
AGTATTTAAAGATACCCCAAGAAGCTAATTATAACAAGACGAACTCCAATTCACTGTTCCTTGCATTCTA
AAACCTTAAATACCAGAAAACAGCTTTTTCAAAGTTGTTTTCAAAGTTGGCGTATAACATAGTATCGACG
GAGCCGATTTTGAAACCGCGGTGATCACAGGCAGCAACGCTCTGTCATCGTTACAATCAACATGCTACCC
TCCGCGAGATCATCCGTGTTTCAAACCCGGCAGCTTAGTTGCCGTTCTTCCGAATAGCATCGGTAACATG
AGCAAAGTCTGCCGCCTTACAACGGCTCTCCCGCTGACGCCGTCCCGGACTGATGGGCTGCCTGTATCGA
GTGGTGATTTTGTGCCGAGCTGCCGGTCGGGGAGCTGTTGGCTGGCTGGTGGCAGGATATATTGTGGTGT
AAACAAATTGACGCTTAGACAACTTAATAACACATTGCGGACGTTTTTAATGTAGAGCTCAAAGTTTAAC
GCGTTAGCAGAAGGCATGTTGTTGTGACTCCGAGGGGTTGCCTCAAACTCTATCTTATAACCGGCGTGGA
GGCATGGAGGCAGGGGTATTTTGGTCATTTTAATAGATAGTGGAAAATGACGTGGAATTTACTTAAAGAC
GAAGTCTTTGCGACAAGGGGGGGCCCACGCCGAATTTAATATTACCGGCGTGGCCCCCCCTTATCGCGAG
TGCTTTAGCACGAGCGGTCCAGATTTAAAGTAGAAAATTTCCCGCCCACTAGGGTTAAAGGTGTTCACAC
TATAAAAGCATATACGATGTGATGGTATTTGATGGAGCGTATATTGTATCAGGTATTTCCGTTGGATACG
AATTATTCGTACGACCCTCGGTACCGATCGGCGCGCCTGGCAGACATACTGTCCCACAAATGAAGATGGA
ATCTGTAAAAGAAAACGCGTGAAATAATGCGTCTGACAAAGGTTAGGTCGGCTGCCTTTAATCAATACCA
AAGTGGTCCCTACCACGATGGAAAAACTGTGCAGTCGGTTTGGCTTTTTCTGACGAACAAATAAGATTCG
TGGCCGACAGGTGGGGGTCCACCATGTGAAGGCATCTTCAGACTCCAATAATGGAGCAATGACGTAAGGG
CTTACGAAATAAGTAAGGGTAGTTTGGGAAATGTCCACTCACCCGTCAGTCTATAAATACTTAGCCCCTC
CCTCATTGTTAAGGGAGCAAAATCTCAGAGAGATAGTCCTAGAGAGAGAAAGAGAGCAAGTAGCCTAGAA
GTAGTCAAGGCGGCGAAGTATTCAGGCACGTGGCCAGGAAGAAGAAAAGCCAAGACGACGAAAACAGGTA
AGAGCTAAGCTTCCTGCACCATGGAAGACGCCAAAAACATAAAGAAAGGCCCGGCGCCATTCTATCCGCT
GGAAGATGGAACCGCTGGAGAGCAACTGCATAAGGCTATGAAGAGATACGCCCTGGTTCCTGGAACAATT
GCTTTTACAGATGCACATATCGAGGTGGACATCACTTACGCTGAGTACTTCGAAATGTCCGTTCGGTTGG
CAGAAGCTATGAAACGATATGGGCTGAATACAAATCACAGAATCGTCGTATGCAGTGAAAACTCTCTTCA
ATTCTTTATGCCGGTGTTGGGCGCGTTATTTATCGGAGTTGCAGTTGCGCCCGCGAACGACATTTATAAT
GAACGTGAATTGCTCAACAGTATGGGCATTTCGCAGCCTACCGTGGTGTTCGTTTCCAAAAAGGGGTTGC
AAAAAATTTTGAACGTGCAAAAAAAGCTCCCAATCATCCAAAAAATTATTATCATGGATTCTAAAACGGA
TTACCAGGGATTTCAGTCGATGTACACGTTCGTCACATCTCATCTACCTCCCGGTTTTAATGAATACGAT
TTTGTGCCAGAGTCCTTCGATAGGGACAAGACAATTGCACTGATCATGAACTCCTCTGGATCTACTGGTC
TGCCTAAAGGTGTCGCTCTGCCTCATAGAACTGCCTGCGTGAGATTCTCGCATGCCAGAGATCCTATTTT
TGGCAATCAAATCATTCCGGATACTGCGATTTTAAGTGTTGTTCCATTCCATCACGGTTTTGGAATGTTT
ACTACACTCGGATATTTGATATGTGGATTTCGAGTCGTCTTAATGTATAGATTTGAAGAAGAGCTGTTTC
TGAGGAGCCTTCAGGATTACAAGATTCAAAGTGCGCTGCTGGTGCCAACCCTATTCTCCTTCTTCGCCAA
AAGCACTCTGATTGACAAATACGATTTATCTAATTTACACGAAATTGCTTCTGGTGGCGCTCCCCTCTCT
AAGGAAGTCGGGGAAGCGGTTGCCAAGAGGTTCCATCTGCCAGGTATCAGGCAAGGATATGGGCTCACTG
AGACTACATCAGCTATTCTGATTACACCCGAGGGGGATGATAAACCGGGCGCGGTCGGTAAAGTTGTTCC
ATTTTTTGAAGCGAAGGTTGTGGATCTGGATACCGGGAAAACGCTGGGCGTTAATCAAAGAGGCGAACTG
TGTGTGAGAGGTCCTATGATTATGTCCGGTTATGTAAACAATCCGGAAGCGACCAACGCCTTGATTGACA
AGGATGGATGGCTACATTCTGGAGACATAGCTTACTGGGACGAAGACGAACACTTCTTCATCGTTGACCG
CCTGAAGTCTCTGATTAAGTACAAAGGCTATCAGGTGGCTCCCGCTGAATTGGAATCCATCTTGCTCCAA
CACCCCAACATCTTCGACGCTGGTGTCGCAGGTCTTCCCGACGATGACGCCGGTGAACTTCCCGCCGCCG
TTGTTGTTTTGGAGCACGGAAAGACGATGACGGAAAAAGAGATCGTGGATTACGTCGCCAGTCAAGTAAC
AACCGCGAAAAAGTTGCGCGGAGGAGTTGTGTTTGTGGACGAAGTACCGAAAGGTCTTACCGGAAAACTC
GACGCAAGAAAAATCAGAGAGATCCTCATAAAGGCCAAGAAGGGCGGAAAGATCGCCGTGTAACTCGAGA
TATGAAGATGAAGATGAAATATTTGGTGTGTCAAATAAAAAGCTTGTGTGCTTAAGTTTGTGTTTTTTTC
TTGGCTTGTTGTGTTATGAATTTGTGGCTTTTTCTAATATTAAATGAATGTAAGATCACATTATAATGAA
TAAACAAATGTTTCTATAATCCATTGTGAATGTTTTGTTGGATCTCTTCTGCAGCATATAACTACTGTAT
GTGCTATGGTATGGACTATGGAATATGATTAAAGATAAGGAGCTCCGGTGACGGACCCATGGCTTCGTTG
AACAACGGAAACTCGACTTGCCTTCCGCACAATACATCATTTCTTCTTAGCTTTTTTTCTTCTTCTTCGT
TCATACAGTTTTTTTTTGTTTATCAGCTTACATTTTCTTGAACCGTAGCTTTCGTTTTCTTCTTTTTAAC
TTTCCATTCGGAGTTTTTGTATCTTGTTTCATAGTTTGTCCCAGGATTAGAATGATTAGGCATCGAACCT
TCAAGAATTTGATTGAATAAAACATCTTCATTCTTAAGATATGAAGATAATCTTCAAAAGGCCCCTGGGA
ATCTGAAAGAAGAGAAGCAGGCCCATTTATATGGGAAAGAACAATAGTATTTCTTATATAGGCCCATTTA
AGTTGAAAACAATCTTCAAAAGTCCCACATCGCTTAGATAAGAAAACGAAGCTGAGTTTATATACAGCTA
GAGTCGAAGTAGTGATTGTTGGTAGTAGCGACTCCATGGTTTTAGAGCTAGAAATAGCAAGTTAAAATAA
GGCTAGTCCGTTATCAACTTGAAAAAGTGGCACCGAGTCGGTGCTTTTTTTCCCGGGCGCGCCGATCATG
AGCGGAGAATTAAGGGAGTCACGTTATGACCCCCGCCGATGACGCGGGACAAGCCGTTTTACGTTTGGAA
CTGACAGAACCGCAACGTTGAAGGAGCCACTCAGCCGCGGGTTTCTGGAGTTTAATGAGCTAAGCACATA
CGTCAGAAACCATTATTGCGCGTTCAAAAGTCGCCTAAGGTCACTATCAGCTAGCAAATATTTCTTGTCA
AAAATGCTCCACTGACGTTCCATAAATTCCCCTCGGTATCCAATTAGAGTCTCATATTCACTCTCAATCC
AAATAATCTGCACCGTACCTGCAGGGTCCGAGCTAGGTCACAGAAGCGCTCAGGAAGGCCGCTGAGATAG
AGGCATGGCGGCCAATGCGGGCGGCGGTGGAGCGGGAGGAGGCAGCGGCAGCGGCAGCGTGGCTGCGCCG
GCGGTGTGCCGCCCCAGCGGCTCGCGGTGGACGCCGACGCCGGAGCAGATCAGGATGCTGAAGGAGCTGT
ACTACGGCTGCGGCATCCGGTCGCCCAGCTCGGAGCAGATCCAGCGCATCACCGCCATGCTGCGGCAGCA
CGGCAAGATCGAGGGCAAGAACGTCTTCTACTGGTTCCAGAACCACAAGGCCCGCGAGCGCCAGAAGCGC
CGCCTCACCAGCCTCGACGTGAACGTGCCCGCCGCCGGCGCGGCCGACGCCACCACCAGCCAACTCGGCG
TCCTCTCGCTGTCGTCGCCGCCGCCTTCAGGCGCGGCGCCTCCCTCGCCCACCCTCGGCTTCTACGCCGC
CGGCAATGGCGGCGGATCGGCTGTGCTGCTGGACACGAGTTCCGACTGGGGCAGCAGCGGCGCTGCGATG
GCCACCGAGACATGCTTCCTCCAGGACTACATGGGCGTGACGGACACGGGCAGCTCGTCGCAGTGGCCAC
GCTTCTCGTCGTCGGACACGATAATGGCGGCGGCCGCGGCGCGGGCGGCGACGACGCGGGCGCCCGAGAC
TCTCCCTCTCTTCCCGACCTGCGGCGACGACGGCGGCAGCGGTAGCAGCAGCTACTTGCCGTTCTGGGGT
GCCGCGTCCACAACTGCCGGCGCCACTTCTTCCGTTGCGATCCAGCAGCAACACCAGCTGCAGGAGCAGT
ACAGCTTTTACAGCAACAGCAACAGCACCCAGCTGGCCGGCACCGGCAACCAAGACGTATCGGCAACAGC
AGCAGCAGCCGCCGCCCTGGAGCTGAGCCTCAGCTCATGGTGCTCCCCTTACCCTGCTGCAGGGAGTATG
TGAGAGCAACGCGAGCTGCCACTGCTCTTCACTTATGTCTCTGGAATGGAAGGAGGAGGAAGTGAGCATA
GCGTTGGTGCGTTGCTGTCATTGTCCTAGGTTAGTAGCTAGTGCCAGTTACTAGTAAGCATCAGGCATAG
GAGTATGTAGTAGAAGCATGCACGTTGCCGGCCAGCCAGGCTTTAGACGGGAAAAGAATTTGGTGCAGCC
GGCTGCAAAACAGGATGTTTACAGCCCCCCCCTCGAGCCCTAGACTTGTCCATCTTCTGGATTGGCCAAG
TTAATTAATGTATGAAATAAAAGGATGCACACATAGTGACATGCTAATCACTATAATGTGGGCATCAAAG
TTGTGTGTTATGTGTAATTACTAATTATCTGAATAAGAGAAAGAGATCATCCATATTTCTTATCCTAAAT
GAATGTCACGTGTCTTTATAATTCTTTGATGAACCAGATGCATTTTATTAACCAATTCCATATACATATA
AATATTAATCATATATAATTAATATCAATTGGGTTAGCAAAACAAATCTAGTCTAGGTGTGTTTTGCTAA
TTATTGGGGGATAGTGCAAAAAGAAATCTACGTTCTCAATAATTCAGATAGAAAACTTAATAAAGTGAGA
TAATTTACATAGATTGCTTTTATCCTTTGATATATGTGAAACCATGCATGATATAAGGAAAATAGATAGA
GAAATAATTTTTTACATCGTTGAATATGTAAACAATTTAATTCAAGAAGCTAGGAATATAAATATTGAGG
AGTTTATGATTAGAGCTCTCCCGGCGCGCCGATATCGAGCTCAGTGTTTGATCGCCGGCGGTACCGAGTG
TACTTCAAGTCAGTGGGAAATCAATAAAATGATTATTTTATGAATATATTTCATTGTGCAAGTAGATAGA
AATTACATATGTTACATAACACACGAAATAAACAAAAAAAGACAATCCAAAAACAAACACCCCAAAAAAA
ATAATCACTTTAGATAAACTCGTATGAGGAGAGGCACGTTCAGTGACTCGACGATTCCCGAGCAAAAAAA
GTCTCCCCGTCACACATGTAGTGGGTGACGCAATTATCTTTAAAGTAATCCTTCTGTTGACTTGTCATTG
ATAACATCCAGTCTTCGTCAGGATTGCAAAGAATTATAGAAGGGATCCCACCTTTTATTTTCTTCTTTTT
TCCATATTTAGGGTTGACAGTGAAATCAGACTGGCAACCTATTAATTGCTTCCACAATGGGACGAACTTG
AAGGGGATGTCGTCGATGATATTATAGGTGGCGTGTTCATCGTAGTTGGTGAAATCGATGGTACCGTTCC
AATAGTTGTGTCGTCCGAGACTTCTAGCCCAGGTGGTCTTTCCGGTACGAGTTGGTCCGCAGATGTAGAG
GCTGGGGTGTCGGATTCCATTCCTTCCATTGTCCTTGTTAAATCGGCCATCCATTCAAGGTCAGATTGAG
CTTGTTGGTATGAGACAGGATGTATGTAAGTATAAGCGTCTATGCTTACATGGTATAGATGGGTTTCCCT
CCAGGAGTGTAGATCTTCGTGGCAGCGAAGATCTGATTCTGTGAAGGGCGACACATACGGTTCAGGTTGT
GGAGGGAATAATTTGTTGGCTGAATATTCCAGCCATTGAAGCTTTGTTGCCCATTCATGAGGGAATTCTT
CCTTGATCATGTCAAGATATTCCTCCTTAGACGTTGCAGTCTGGATAATAGTTCTCCATCGTGCGTCAGA
TTTGCGAGGAGAAACCTTATGATCTCGGAAATCTCCTCTGGTTTTAATATCTCCGTCCTTTGATATGTAA
TCAAGGACTTGTTTAGAGTTTCTAGCTGGCTGGATATTAGGGTGATTTCCTTCAAAATCGAAAAAAGAAG
GATCCCTAATACAAGGTTTTTTATCAAGCTGGAGAAGAGCATGATAGTGGGTAGTGCCATCTTGATGAAG
CTCAGAAGCAACACCAAGGAAGAAAATAAGAAAAGGTGTGAGTTTCTCCCAGAGAAACTGGAATAAATCA
TCTCTTTGAGATGAGCACTTGGGATAGGTAAGGAAAACATATTTAGATTGGAGTCTGAAGTTCTTACTAG
CAGAAGGCATGTTGTTGTGACTCCGAGGGGTTGCCTCAAACTCTATCTTATAACCGGCGTGGAGGCATGG
AGGCAGGGGTATTTTGGTCATTTTAATAGATAGTGGAAAATGACGTGGAATTTACTTAAAGACGAAGTCT
TTGCGACAAGGGGGGGCCCACGCCGAATTTAATATTACCGGCGTGGCCCCCCCTTATCGCGAGTGCTTTA
GCACGAGCGGTCCAGATTTAAAGTAGAAAATTTCCCGCCCACTAGGGTTAAAGGTGTTCACACTATAAAA
GCATATACGATGTGATGGTATTTGATGGAGCGTATATTGTATCAGGTATTTCCGTTGGATACGAATTATT
CGTACGACCCTCATAGTTTAAACTATCAGTGTTTGACAGGATATATTGGCGGGTAAACCTAAGAGAAAAG
AGCGTTTATTAGAATAACGGATATTTAAAAGGGCGTGAAAAGGTTTATCCGTTCGTCCATTTGTATGTGC
ATGCCAACCACAGGGTTCCCCTCGGGATCAAAGTACTTTGATCCAACCCCTCCGCTGCTATAGTGCAGTC
GGCTTCTGACGTTCAGTGCAGCCGTCTTCTGAAAACGACATGTCGCACAAGTCCTAAGTTACGCGACAGG
CTGCCGCCCTGCCCTTTTCCTGGCGTTTTCTTGTCGCGTGTTTTAGTCGCATAAAGTAGAATACTTGCGA
CTAGAACCGGAGACATTACGCCATGAACAAGAGCGCCGCCGCTGGCCTGCTGGGCTATGCCCGCGTCAGC
ACCGACGACCAGGACTTGACCAACCAACGGGCCGAACTGCACGCGGCCGGCTGCACCAAGCTGTTTTCCG
AGAAGATCACCGGCACCAGGCGCGACCGCCCGGAGCTGGCCAGGATGCTTGACCACCTACGCCCTGGCGA
CGTTGTGACAGTGACCAGGCTAGACCGCCTGGCCCGCAGCACCCGCGACCTACTGGACATTGCCGAGCGC
ATCCAGGAGGCCGGCGCGGGCCTGCGTAGCCTGGCAGAGCCGTGGGCCGACACCACCACGCCGGCCGGCC
GCATGGTGTTGACCGTGTTCGCCGGCATTGCCGAGTTCGAGCGTTCCCTAATCATCGACCGCACCCGGAG
CGGGCGCGAGGCCGCCAAGGCCCGAGGCGTGAAGTTTGGCCCCCGCCCTACCCTCACCCCGGCACAGATC
GCGCACGCCCGCGAGCTGATCGACCAGGAAGGCCGCACCGTGAAAGAGGCGGCTGCACTGCTTGGCGTGC
ATCGCTCGACCCTGTACCGCGCACTTGAGCGCAGCGAGGAAGTGACGCCCACCGAGGCCAGGCGGCGCGG
TGCCTTCCGTGAGGACGCATTGACCGAGGCCGACGCCCTGGCGGCCGCCGAGAATGAACGCCAAGAGGAA
CAAGCATGAAACCGCACCAGGACGGCCAGGACGAACCGTTTTTCATTACCGAAGAGATCGAGGCGGAGAT
GATCGCGGCCGGGTACGTGTTCGAGCCGCCCGCGCACGGCTCAACCGTGCGGCTGCATGAAATCCTGGCC
GGTTTGTCTGATGCCAAGCTGGCGGCCTGGCCGGCCAGCTTGGCCGCTGAAGAAACCGAGCGCCGCCGTC
TAAAAAGGTGATGTGTATTTGAGTAAAACAGC
Features (pLannotate 1.2.2; 18 found; start..end, strand, type, name):
     66..695     +  CDS            pVS1 StaA: stability protein from the Pseudomonas plasmid pVS1 (Heeb et al., 2000)
   1128..2196    +  CDS            pVS1 RepA (fragment): replication protein from the Pseudomonas plasmid pVS1 (Heeb et al., 2000)
   2262..2456    +  rep_origin     pVS1 oriV: origin of replication for the Pseudomonas plasmid pVS1 (Heeb et al., 2000)
   2659..2698    +  CDS            rop (fragment): Rop protein, which maintains plasmids at low copy number; rop
   2800..2940    +  misc_feature   bom: basis of mobility region from pBR322
   3126..3714    -  rep_origin     ori: high-copy-number ColE1/pMB1/pBR322/pUC origin of replication
   3801..4595    -  CDS            KanR: aminoglycoside phosphotransferase; aphA-3; confers resistance to kanamycin
   5020..5044    +  misc_feature   LB T-DNA repeat: left border repeat from nopaline C58 T-DNA
   5422..5478    +  CDS            MP_BEYDV (fragment): Protein inferred from homology: Swiss-Prot protein existence level 3. Involved in the viral transport within, and between cells. From Bean yellow dwarf virus (BeYDV).
   5971..7623    +  CDS            luciferase: firefly luciferase; luc+; enhanced luc+ version of the luciferase gene
   7631..7879    +  terminator     HSP terminator: efficient transcription terminator from the Arabidopsis thaliana heat shock protein 18.2 gene (Nagaya et al., 2010)
   8369..8444    +  misc_RNA       gRNA scaffold: guide RNA scaffold for the Streptococcus pyogenes CRISPR/Cas9 system
   8579..8762    +  promoter       NOS promoter: nopaline synthase promoter NOS promoter
   8894..9568    +  CDS            WOX1 (fragment): WOX1_ORYSJ - Also known as MOC3 From Oryza sativa subsp. japonica (Rice).
  10965..11840   -  CDS            REPA_BEYDV: Experimental evidence at protein level: Swiss-Prot protein existence level 1. Implicated in enhancement of V-sense gene expression. Acts a an inhibitor of C-sense gene transcription. From Bean yellow dwarf virus (BeYDV).
  12135..12191   +  CDS            MP_BEYDV (fragment): Protein inferred from homology: Swiss-Prot protein existence level 3. Involved in the viral transport within, and between cells. From Bean yellow dwarf virus (BeYDV).
  12214..12238   +  misc_feature   RB T-DNA repeat: right border repeat from nopaline C58 T-DNA
  12577..12978   +  CDS            Y4CG_SINFN (fragment): Protein inferred from homology: Swiss-Prot protein existence level 3. From Sinorhizobium fredii (strain NBRC 101917 / NGR234).
