>Addgene plasmid #127216 | pMM135 | addgene full sequence | sequence record 254539 | Addgene NGS Result
TGGCAGGATATATTGTGGTGTAAACAAATTGACGCTTAGACAACTTAATAACACATTGCGGACGTTTTTA
ATGTAGAGCTCAAAGTTTAACGCGTTAGCAGAAGGCATGTTGTTGTGACTCCGAGGGGTTGCCTCAAACT
CTATCTTATAACCGGCGTGGAGGCATGGAGGCAGGGGTATTTTGGTCATTTTAATAGATAGTGGAAAATG
ACGTGGAATTTACTTAAAGACGAAGTCTTTGCGACAAGGGGGGGCCCACGCCGAATTTAATATTACCGGC
GTGGCCCCCCCTTATCGCGAGTGCTTTAGCACGAGCGGTCCAGATTTAAAGTAGAAAATTTCCCGCCCAC
TAGGGTTAAAGGTGTTCACACTATAAAAGCATATACGATGTGATGGTATTTGATGGAGCGTATATTGTAT
CAGGTATTTCCGTTGGATACGAATTATTCGTACGACCCTCGGTACCGATCGGCGCGCCTGGCAGACATAC
TGTCCCACAAATGAAGATGGAATCTGTAAAAGAAAACGCGTGAAATAATGCGTCTGACAAAGGTTAGGTC
GGCTGCCTTTAATCAATACCAAAGTGGTCCCTACCACGATGGAAAAACTGTGCAGTCGGTTTGGCTTTTT
CTGACGAACAAATAAGATTCGTGGCCGACAGGTGGGGGTCCACCATGTGAAGGCATCTTCAGACTCCAAT
AATGGAGCAATGACGTAAGGGCTTACGAAATAAGTAAGGGTAGTTTGGGAAATGTCCACTCACCCGTCAG
TCTATAAATACTTAGCCCCTCCCTCATTGTTAAGGGAGCAAAATCTCAGAGAGATAGTCCTAGAGAGAGA
AAGAGAGCAAGTAGCCTAGAAGTAGTCAAGGCGGCGAAGTATTCAGGCACGTGGCCAGGAAGAAGAAAAG
CCAAGACGACGAAAACAGGTAAGAGCTAAGCTTCCTGCACCATGGAAGACGCCAAAAACATAAAGAAAGG
CCCGGCGCCATTCTATCCGCTGGAAGATGGAACCGCTGGAGAGCAACTGCATAAGGCTATGAAGAGATAC
GCCCTGGTTCCTGGAACAATTGCTTTTACAGATGCACATATCGAGGTGGACATCACTTACGCTGAGTACT
TCGAAATGTCCGTTCGGTTGGCAGAAGCTATGAAACGATATGGGCTGAATACAAATCACAGAATCGTCGT
ATGCAGTGAAAACTCTCTTCAATTCTTTATGCCGGTGTTGGGCGCGTTATTTATCGGAGTTGCAGTTGCG
CCCGCGAACGACATTTATAATGAACGTGAATTGCTCAACAGTATGGGCATTTCGCAGCCTACCGTGGTGT
TCGTTTCCAAAAAGGGGTTGCAAAAAATTTTGAACGTGCAAAAAAAGCTCCCAATCATCCAAAAAATTAT
TATCATGGATTCTAAAACGGATTACCAGGGATTTCAGTCGATGTACACGTTCGTCACATCTCATCTACCT
CCCGGTTTTAATGAATACGATTTTGTGCCAGAGTCCTTCGATAGGGACAAGACAATTGCACTGATCATGA
ACTCCTCTGGATCTACTGGTCTGCCTAAAGGTGTCGCTCTGCCTCATAGAACTGCCTGCGTGAGATTCTC
GCATGCCAGAGATCCTATTTTTGGCAATCAAATCATTCCGGATACTGCGATTTTAAGTGTTGTTCCATTC
CATCACGGTTTTGGAATGTTTACTACACTCGGATATTTGATATGTGGATTTCGAGTCGTCTTAATGTATA
GATTTGAAGAAGAGCTGTTTCTGAGGAGCCTTCAGGATTACAAGATTCAAAGTGCGCTGCTGGTGCCAAC
CCTATTCTCCTTCTTCGCCAAAAGCACTCTGATTGACAAATACGATTTATCTAATTTACACGAAATTGCT
TCTGGTGGCGCTCCCCTCTCTAAGGAAGTCGGGGAAGCGGTTGCCAAGAGGTTCCATCTGCCAGGTATCA
GGCAAGGATATGGGCTCACTGAGACTACATCAGCTATTCTGATTACACCCGAGGGGGATGATAAACCGGG
CGCGGTCGGTAAAGTTGTTCCATTTTTTGAAGCGAAGGTTGTGGATCTGGATACCGGGAAAACGCTGGGC
GTTAATCAAAGAGGCGAACTGTGTGTGAGAGGTCCTATGATTATGTCCGGTTATGTAAACAATCCGGAAG
CGACCAACGCCTTGATTGACAAGGATGGATGGCTACATTCTGGAGACATAGCTTACTGGGACGAAGACGA
ACACTTCTTCATCGTTGACCGCCTGAAGTCTCTGATTAAGTACAAAGGCTATCAGGTGGCTCCCGCTGAA
TTGGAATCCATCTTGCTCCAACACCCCAACATCTTCGACGCTGGTGTCGCAGGTCTTCCCGACGATGACG
CCGGTGAACTTCCCGCCGCCGTTGTTGTTTTGGAGCACGGAAAGACGATGACGGAAAAAGAGATCGTGGA
TTACGTCGCCAGTCAAGTAACAACCGCGAAAAAGTTGCGCGGAGGAGTTGTGTTTGTGGACGAAGTACCG
AAAGGTCTTACCGGAAAACTCGACGCAAGAAAAATCAGAGAGATCCTCATAAAGGCCAAGAAGGGCGGAA
AGATCGCCGTGTAACTCGAGATATGAAGATGAAGATGAAATATTTGGTGTGTCAAATAAAAAGCTTGTGT
GCTTAAGTTTGTGTTTTTTTCTTGGCTTGTTGTGTTATGAATTTGTGGCTTTTTCTAATATTAAATGAAT
GTAAGATCACATTATAATGAATAAACAAATGTTTCTATAATCCATTGTGAATGTTTTGTTGGATCTCTTC
TGCAGCATATAACTACTGTATGTGCTATGGTATGGACTATGGAATATGATTAAAGATAAGGAGCTCCGGT
GACGGACCCATGGCTTCGTTGAACAACGGAAACTCGACTTGCCTTCCGCACAATACATCATTTCTTCTTA
GCTTTTTTTCTTCTTCTTCGTTCATACAGTTTTTTTTTGTTTATCAGCTTACATTTTCTTGAACCGTAGC
TTTCGTTTTCTTCTTTTTAACTTTCCATTCGGAGTTTTTGTATCTTGTTTCATAGTTTGTCCCAGGATTA
GAATGATTAGGCATCGAACCTTCAAGAATTTGATTGAATAAAACATCTTCATTCTTAAGATATGAAGATA
ATCTTCAAAAGGCCCCTGGGAATCTGAAAGAAGAGAAGCAGGCCCATTTATATGGGAAAGAACAATAGTA
TTTCTTATATAGGCCCATTTAAGTTGAAAACAATCTTCAAAAGTCCCACATCGCTTAGATAAGAAAACGA
AGCTGAGTTTATATACAGCTAGAGTCGAAGTAGTGATTGTTGGTAGTAGCGACTCCATGGTTTTAGAGCT
AGAAATAGCAAGTTAAAATAAGGCTAGTCCGTTATCAACTTGAAAAAGTGGCACCGAGTCGGTGCTTTTT
TTCCCGGGCGCGCCGATCATGAGCGGAGAATTAAGGGAGTCACGTTATGACCCCCGCCGATGACGCGGGA
CAAGCCGTTTTACGTTTGGAACTGACAGAACCGCAACGTTGAAGGAGCCACTCAGCCGCGGGTTTCTGGA
GTTTAATGAGCTAAGCACATACGTCAGAAACCATTATTGCGCGTTCAAAAGTCGCCTAAGGTCACTATCA
GCTAGCAAATATTTCTTGTCAAAAATGCTCCACTGACGTTCCATAAATTCCCCTCGGTATCCAATTAGAG
TCTCATATTCACTCTCAATCCAAATAATCTGCACCGTACCTGCAGGGTCCGAGCTAGGTCACAGAAGCGC
TCAGGAAGGCCGCTGAGATAGAGGCATGGCGGCCAATGCGGGCGGCGGTGGAGCGGGAGGAGGCAGCGGC
AGCGGCAGCGTGGCTGCGCCGGCGGTGTGCCGCCCCAGCGGCTCGCGGTGGACGCCGACGCCGGAGCAGA
TCAGGATGCTGAAGGAGCTGTACTACGGCTGCGGCATCCGGTCGCCCAGCTCGGAGCAGATCCAGCGCAT
CACCGCCATGCTGCGGCAGCACGGCAAGATCGAGGGCAAGAACGTCTTCTACTGGTTCCAGAACCACAAG
GCCCGCGAGCGCCAGAAGCGCCGCCTCACCAGCCTCGACGTGAACGTGCCCGCCGCCGGCGCGGCCGACG
CCACCACCAGCCAACTCGGCGTCCTCTCGCTGTCGTCGCCGCCGCCTTCAGGCGCGGCGCCTCCCTCGCC
CACCCTCGGCTTCTACGCCGCCGGCAATGGCGGCGGATCGGCTGTGCTGCTGGACACGAGTTCCGACTGG
GGCAGCAGCGGCGCTGCGATGGCCACCGAGACATGCTTCCTCCAGGACTACATGGGCGTGACGGACACGG
GCAGCTCGTCGCAGTGGCCACGCTTCTCGTCGTCGGACACGATAATGGCGGCGGCCGCGGCGCGGGCGGC
GACGACGCGGGCGCCCGAGACTCTCCCTCTCTTCCCGACCTGCGGCGACGACGGCGGCAGCGGTAGCAGC
AGCTACTTGCCGTTCTGGGGTGCCGCGTCCACAACTGCCGGCGCCACTTCTTCCGTTGCGATCCAGCAGC
AACACCAGCTGCAGGAGCAGTACAGCTTTTACAGCAACAGCAACAGCACCCAGCTGGCCGGCACCGGCAA
CCAAGACGTATCGGCAACAGCAGCAGCAGCCGCCGCCCTGGAGCTGAGCCTCAGCTCATGGTGCTCCCCT
TACCCTGCTGCAGGGAGTATGTGAGAGCAACGCGAGCTGCCACTGCTCTTCACTTATGTCTCTGGAATGG
AAGGAGGAGGAAGTGAGCATAGCGTTGGTGCGTTGCTGTCATTGTCCTAGGTTAGTAGCTAGTGCCAGTT
ACTAGTAAGCATCAGGCATAGGAGTATGTAGTAGAAGCATGCACGTTGCCGGCCAGCCAGGCTTTAGACG
GGAAAAGAATTTGGTGCAGCCGGCTGCAAAACAGGATGTTTACAGCCCCCCCCTCGAGCCCTAGACTTGT
CCATCTTCTGGATTGGCCAAGTTAATTAATGTATGAAATAAAAGGATGCACACATAGTGACATGCTAATC
ACTATAATGTGGGCATCAAAGTTGTGTGTTATGTGTAATTACTAATTATCTGAATAAGAGAAAGAGATCA
TCCATATTTCTTATCCTAAATGAATGTCACGTGTCTTTATAATTCTTTGATGAACCAGATGCATTTTATT
AACCAATTCCATATACATATAAATATTAATCATATATAATTAATATCAATTGGGTTAGCAAAACAAATCT
AGTCTAGGTGTGTTTTGCTAATTATTGGGGGATAGTGCAAAAAGAAATCTACGTTCTCAATAATTCAGAT
AGAAAACTTAATAAAGTGAGATAATTTACATAGATTGCTTTTATCCTTTGATATATGTGAAACCATGCAT
GATATAAGGAAAATAGATAGAGAAATAATTTTTTACATCGTTGAATATGTAAACAATTTAATTCAAGAAG
CTAGGAATATAAATATTGAGGAGTTTATGATTAGAGCTCTCCCGGCGCGCCGATATCGAGCTCAGTGTTT
GATCGCCGGCGGTACCGAGTGTACTTCAAGTCAGTGGGAAATCAATAAAATGATTATTTTATGAATATAT
TTCATTGTGCAAGTAGATAGAAATTACATATGTTACATAACACACGAAATAAACAAAAAAAGACAATCCA
AAAACAAACACCCCAAAAAAAATAATCACTTTAGATAAACTCGTATGAGGAGAGGCACGTTCAGTGACTC
GACGATTCCCGAGCAAAAAAAGTCTCCCCGTCACACATGTAGTGGGTGACGCAATTATCTTTAAAGTAAT
CCTTCTGTTGACTTGTCATTGATAACATCCAGTCTTCGTCAGGATTGCAAAGAATTATAGAAGGGATCCC
ACCTTTTATTTTCTTCTTTTTTCCATATTTAGGGTTGACAGTGAAATCAGACTGGCAACCTATTAATTGC
TTCCACAATGGGACGAACTTGAAGGGGATGTCGTCGATGATATTATAGGTGGCGTGTTCATCGTAGTTGG
TGAAATCGATGGTACCGTTCCAATAGTTGTGTCGTCCGAGACTTCTAGCCCAGGTGGTCTTTCCGGTACG
AGTTGGTCCGCAGATGTAGAGGCTGGGGTGTCGGATTCCATTCCTTCCATTGTCCTTGTTAAATCGGCCA
TCCATTCAAGGTCAGATTGAGCTTGTTGGTATGAGACAGGATGTATGTAAGTATAAGCGTCTATGCTTAC
ATGGTATAGATGGGTTTCCCTCCAGGAGTGTAGATCTTCGTGGCAGCGAAGATCTGATTCTGTGAAGGGC
GACACATACGGTTCAGGTTGTGGAGGGAATAATTTGTTGGCTGAATATTCCAGCCATTGAAGCTTTGTTG
CCCATTCATGAGGGAATTCTTCCTTGATCATGTCAAGATATTCCTCCTTAGACGTTGCAGTCTGGATAAT
AGTTCTCCATCGTGCGTCAGATTTGCGAGGAGAAACCTTATGATCTCGGAAATCTCCTCTGGTTTTAATA
TCTCCGTCCTTTGATATGTAATCAAGGACTTGTTTAGAGTTTCTAGCTGGCTGGATATTAGGGTGATTTC
CTTCAAAATCGAAAAAAGAAGGATCCCTAATACAAGGTTTTTTATCAAGCTGGAGAAGAGCATGATAGTG
GGTAGTGCCATCTTGATGAAGCTCAGAAGCAACACCAAGGAAGAAAATAAGAAAAGGTGTGAGTTTCTCC
CAGAGAAACTGGAATAAATCATCTCTTTGAGATGAGCACTTGGGATAGGTAAGGAAAACATATTTAGATT
GGAGTCTGAAGTTCTTACTAGCAGAAGGCATGTTGTTGTGACTCCGAGGGGTTGCCTCAAACTCTATCTT
ATAACCGGCGTGGAGGCATGGAGGCAGGGGTATTTTGGTCATTTTAATAGATAGTGGAAAATGACGTGGA
ATTTACTTAAAGACGAAGTCTTTGCGACAAGGGGGGGCCCACGCCGAATTTAATATTACCGGCGTGGCCC
CCCCTTATCGCGAGTGCTTTAGCACGAGCGGTCCAGATTTAAAGTAGAAAATTTCCCGCCCACTAGGGTT
AAAGGTGTTCACACTATAAAAGCATATACGATGTGATGGTATTTGATGGAGCGTATATTGTATCAGGTAT
TTCCGTTGGATACGAATTATTCGTACGACCCTCATAGTTTAAACTATCAGTGTTTGACAGGATATATTGG
CGGGTAAACCTAAGAGAAAAGAGCGTTTATTAGAATAATCGGATATTTAAAAGGGCGTGAAAAGGTTTAT
CCGTTCGTCCATTTGTATGTGCATGCCAACCACAGGGTTCCCCTCGGGATCAAAGTACTTTGATCCAACC
CCTCCGCTGCTATAGTGCAGTCGGCTTCTGACGTTCAGTGCAGCCGTCTTCTGAAAACGACATGTCGCAC
AAGTCCTAAGTTACGCGACAGGCTGCCGCCCTGCCCTTTTCCTGGCGTTTTCTTGTCGCGTGTTTTAGTC
GCATAAAGTAGAATACTTGCGACTAGAACCGGAGACATTACGCCATGAACAAGAGCGCCGCCGCTGGCCT
GCTGGGCTATGCCCGCGTCAGCACCGACGACCAGGACTTGACCAACCAACGGGCCGAACTGCACGCGGCC
GGCTGCACCAAGCTGTTTTCCGAGAAGATCACCGGCACCAGGCGCGACCGCCCGGAGCTGGCCAGGATGC
TTGACCACCTACGCCCTGGCGACGTTGTGACAGTGACCAGGCTAGACCGCCTGGCCCGCAGCACCCGCGA
CCTACTGGACATTGCCGAGCGCATCCAGGAGGCCGGCGCGGGCCTGCGTAGCCTGGCAGAGCCGTGGGCC
GACACCACCACGCCGGCCGGCCGCATGGTGTTGACCGTGTTCGCCGGCATTGCCGAGTTCGAGCGTTCCC
TAATCATCGACCGCACCCGGAGCGGGCGCGAGGCCGCCAAGGCCCGAGGCGTGAAGTTTGGCCCCCGCCC
TACCCTCACCCCGGCACAGATCGCGCACGCCCGCGAGCTGATCGACCAGGAAGGCCGCACCGTGAAAGAG
GCGGCTGCACTGCTTGGCGTGCATCGCTCGACCCTGTACCGCGCACTTGAGCGCAGCGAGGAAGTGACGC
CCACCGAGGCCAGGCGGCGCGGTGCCTTCCGTGAGGACGCATTGACCGAGGCCGACGCCCTGGCGGCCGC
CGAGAATGAACGCCAAGAGGAACAAGCATGAAACCGCACCAGGACGGCCAGGACGAACCGTTTTTCATTA
CCGAAGAGATCGAGGCGGAGATGATCGCGGCCGGGTACGTGTTCGAGCCGCCCGCGCACGGCTCAACCGT
GCGGCTGCATGAAATCCTGGCCGGTTTGTCTGATGCCAAGCTGGCGGCCTGGCCGGCCAGCTTGGCCGCT
GAAGAAACCGAGCGCCGCCGTCTAAAAAGGTGATGTGTATTTGAGTAAAACAGCTTGCGTCATGCGGTCG
CTGCGTATATGATGCGATGAGTAAATAAACAAATACGCAAGGGGAACGCATGAAGGTTATCGCTGTACTT
AACCAGAAAGGCGGGTCAGGCAAGACGACCATCGCAACCCATCTAGCCCGCGCCCTGCAACTCGCCGGGG
CCGATGTTCTGTTAGTCGATTCCGATCCCCAGGGCAGTGCCCGCGATTGGGCGGCCGTGCGGGAAGATCA
ACCGCTAACCGTTGTCGGCATCGACCGCCCGACGATTGACCGCGACGTGAAGGCCATCGGCCGGCGCGAC
TTCGTAGTGATCGACGGAGCGCCCCAGGCGGCGGACTTGGCTGTGTCCGCGATCAAGGCAGCCGACTTCG
TGCTGATTCCGGTGCAGCCAAGCCCTTACGACATATGGGCCACCGCCGACCTGGTGGAGCTGGTTAAGCA
GCGCATTGAGGTCACGGATGGAAGGCTACAAGCGGCCTTTGTCGTGTCGCGGGCGATCAAAGGCACGCGC
ATCGGCGGTGAGGTTGCCGAGGCGCTGGCCGGGTACGAGCTGCCCATTCTTGAGTCCCGTATCACGCAGC
GCGTGAGCTACCCAGGCACTGCCGCCGCCGGCACAACCGTTCTTGAATCAGAACCCGAGGGCGACGCTGC
CCGCGAGGTCCAGGCGCTGGCCGCTGAAATTAAATCAAAACTCATTTGAGTTAATGAGGTAAAGAGAAAA
TGAGCAAAAGCACAAACACGCTAAGTGCCGGCCGTCCGAGCGCACGCAGCAGCAAGGCTGCAACGTTGGC
CAGCCTGGCAGACACGCCAGCCATGAAGCGGGTCAACTTTCAGTTGCCGGCGGAGGATCACACCAAGCTG
AAGATGTACGCGGTACGCCAAGGCAAGACCATTACCGAGCTGCTATCTGAATACATCGCGCAGCTACCAG
AGTAAATGAGCAAATGAATAAATGAGTAGATGAATTTTAGCGGCTAAAGGAGGCGGCATGGAAAATCAAG
AACAACCAGGCACCGACGCCGTGGAATGCCCCATGTGTGGAGGAACGGGCGGTTGGCCAGGCGTAAGCGG
CTGGGTTGCCTGCCGGCCCTGCAATGGCACTGGAACCCCCAAGCCCGAGGAATCGGCGTGAGCGGTCGCA
AACCATCCGGCCCGGTACAAATCGGCGCGGCGCTGGGTGATGACCTGGTGGAGAAGTTGAAGGCCGCGCA
GGCCGCCCAGCGGCAACGCATCGAGGCAGAAGCACGCCCCGGTGAATCGTGGCAAGCGGCCGCTGATCGA
ATCCGCAAAGAATCCCGGCAACCGCCGGCAGCCGGTGCGCCGTCGATTAGGAAGCCGCCCAAGGGCGACG
AGCAACCAGATTTTTTCGTTCCGATGCTCTATGACGTGGGCACCCGCGATAGTCGCAGCATCATGGACGT
GGCCGTTTTCCGTCTGTCGAAGCGTGACCGACGAGCTGGCGAGGTGATCCGCTACGAGCTTCCAGACGGG
CACGTAGAGGTTTCCGCAGGGCCGGCCGGCATGGCCAGTGTGTGGGATTACGACCTGGTACTGATGGCGG
TTTCCCATCTAACCGAATCCATGAACCGATACCGGGAAGGGAAGGGAGACAAGCCCGGCCGCGTGTTCCG
TCCACACGTTGCGGACGTACTCAAGTTCTGCCGGCGAGCCGATGGCGGAAAGCAGAAAGACGACCTGGTA
GAAACCTGCATTCGGTTAAACACCACGCACGTTGCCATGCAGCGTACGAAGAAGGCCAAGAACGGCCGCC
TGGTGACGGTATCCGAGGGTGAAGCCTTGATTAGCCGCTACAAGATCGTAAAGAGCGAAACCGGGCGGCC
GGAGTACATCGAGATCGAGCTAGCTGATTGGATGTACCGCGAGATCACAGAAGGCAAGAACCCGGACGTG
CTGACGGTTCACCCCGATTACTTTTTGATCGATCCCGGCATCGGCCGTTTTCTCTACCGCCTGGCACGCC
GCGCCGCAGGCAAGGCAGAAGCCAGATGGTTGTTCAAGACGATCTACGAACGCAGTGGCAGCGCCGGAGA
GTTCAAGAAGTTCTGTTTCACCGTGCGCAAGCTGATCGGGTCAAATGACCTGCCGGAGTACGATTTGAAG
GAGGAGGCGGGGCAGGCTGGCCCGATCCTAGTCATGCGCTACCGCAACCTGATCGAGGGCGAAGCATCCG
CCGGTTCCTAATGTACGGAGCAGATGCTAGGGCAAATTGCCCTAGCAGGGGAAAAAGGTCGAAAAGGCCT
CTTTCCTGTGGATAGCACGTACATTGGGAACCCAAAGCCGTACATTGGGAACCGGAACCCGTACATTGGG
AACCCAAAGCCGTACATTGGGAACCGGTCACACATGTAAGTGACTGATATAAAAGAGAAAAAAGGCGATT
TTTCCGCCTAAAACTCTTTAAAACTTATTAAAACTCTTAAAACCCGCCTGGCCTGTGCATAACTGTCTGG
CCAGCGCACAGCCGAAGAGCTGCAAAAAGCGCCTACCCTTCGGTCGCTGCGCTCCCTACGCCCCGCCGCT
TCGCGTCGGCCTATCGCGGCCGCTGGCCGCTCAAAAATGGCTGGCCTACGGCCAGGCAATCTACCAGGGC
GCGGACAAGCCGCGCCGTCGCCACTCGACCGCCGGCGCCCACATCAAGGCACCCTGCCTCGCGCGTTTCG
GTGATGACGGTGAAAACCTCTGACACATGCAGCTCCCGGAAACGGTCACAGCTTGTCTGTAAGCGGATGC
CGGGAGCAGACAAGCCCGTCAGGGCGCGTCAGCGGGTGTTGGCGGGTGTCGGGGCGCAGCCATGACCCAG
TCACGTAGCGATAGCGGAGTGTATACTGGCTTAACTATGCGGCATCAGAGCAGATTGTACTGAGAGTGCA
CCATATGCGGTGTGAAATACCGCACAGATGCGTAAGGAGAAAATACCGCATCAGGCGCTCTTCCGCTTCC
TCGCTCACTGACTCGCTGCGCTCGGTCGTTCGGCTGCGGCGAGCGGTATCAGCTCACTCAAAGGCGGTAA
TACGGTTATCCACAGAATCAGGGGATAACGCAGGAAAGAACATGTGAGCAAAAGGCCAGCAAAAGGCCAG
GAACCGTAAAAAGGCCGCGTTGCTGGCGTTTTTCCATAGGCTCCGCCCCCCTGACGAGCATCACAAAAAT
CGACGCTCAAGTCAGAGGTGGCGAAACCCGACAGGACTATAAAGATACCAGGCGTTTCCCCCTGGAAGCT
CCCTCGTGCGCTCTCCTGTTCCGACCCTGCCGCTTACCGGATACCTGTCCGCCTTTCTCCCTTCGGGAAG
CGTGGCGCTTTCTCATAGCTCACGCTGTAGGTATCTCAGTTCGGTGTAGGTCGTTCGCTCCAAGCTGGGC
TGTGTGCACGAACCCCCCGTTCAGCCCGACCGCTGCGCCTTATCCGGTAACTATCGTCTTGAGTCCAACC
CGGTAAGACACGACTTATCGCCACTGGCAGCAGCCACTGGTAACAGGATTAGCAGAGCGAGGTATGTAGG
CGGTGCTACAGAGTTCTTGAAGTGGTGGCCTAACTACGGCTACACTAGAAGGACAGTATTTGGTATCTGC
GCTCTGCTGAAGCCAGTTACCTTCGGAAAAAGAGTTGGTAGCTCTTGATCCGGCAAACAAACCACCGCTG
GTAGCGGTGGTTTTTTTGTTTGCAAGCAGCAGATTACGCGCAGAAAAAAAGGATCTCAAGAAGATCCTTT
GATCTTTTCTACGGGGTCTGACGCTCAGTGGAACGAAAACTCACGTTAAGGGATTTTGGTCATGCATTCT
AGGTACTAAAACAATTCATCCAGTAAAATATAATATTTTATTTTCTCCCAATCAGGCTTGATCCCCAGTA
AGTCAAAAAATAGCTCGACATACTGTTCTTCCCCGATATCCTCCCTGATCGACCGGACGCAGAAGGCAAT
GTCATACCACTTGTCCGCCCTGCCGCTTCTCCCAAGATCAATAAAGCCACTTACTTTGCCATCTTTCACA
AAGATGTTGCTGTCTCCCAGGTCGCCGTGGGAAAAGACAAGTTCCTCTTCGGGCTTTTCCGTCTTTAAAA
AATCATACAGCTCGCGCGGATCTTTAAATGGAGTGTCTTCTTCCCAGTTTTCGCAATCCACATCGGCCAG
ATCGTTATTCAGTAAGTAATCCAATTCGGCTAAGCGGCTGTCTAAGCTATTCGTATAGGGACAATCCGAT
ATGTCGATGGAGTGAAAGAGCCTGATGCACTCCGCATACAGCTCGATAATCTTTTCAGGGCTTTGTTCAT
CTTCATACTCTTCCGAGCAAAGGACGCCATCGGCCTCACTCATGAGCAGATTGCTCCAGCCATCATGCCG
TTCAAAGTGCAGGACCTTTGGAACAGGCAGCTTTCCTTCCAGCCATAGCATCATGTCCTTTTCCCGTTCC
ACATCATAGGTGGTCCCTTTATACCGGCTGTCCGTCATTTTTAAATATAGGTTTTCATTTTCTCCCACCA
GCTTATATACCTTAGCAGGAGACATTCCTTCCGTATCTTTTACGCAGCGGTATTTTTCGATCAGTTTTTT
CAATTCCGGTGATATTCTCATTTTAGCCATTTATTATTTCCTTCCTCTTTTCTACAGTATTTAAAGATAC
CCCAAGAAGCTAATTATAACAAGACGAACTCCAATTCACTGTTCCTTGCATTCTAAAACCTTAAATACCA
GAAAACAGCTTTTTCAAAGTTGTTTTCAAAGTTGGCGTATAACATAGTATCGACGGAGCCGATTTTGAAA
CCGCGGTGATCACAGGCAGCAACGCTCTGTCATCGTTACAATCAACATGCTACCCTCCGCGAGATCATCC
GTGTTTCAAACCCGGCAGCTTAGTTGCCGTTCTTCCGAATAGCATCGGTAACATGAGCAAAGTCTGCCGC
CTTACAACGGCTCTCCCGCTGACGCCGTCCCGGACTGATGGGCTGCCTGTATCGAGTGGTGATTTTGTGC
CGAGCTGCCGGTCGGGGAGCTGTTGGCTGGCTGG
Features (pLannotate 1.2.2; 18 found; start..end, strand, type, name):
      1..25      +  misc_feature   LB T-DNA repeat: left border repeat from nopaline C58 T-DNA
    403..459     +  CDS            MP_BEYDV (fragment): Protein inferred from homology: Swiss-Prot protein existence level 3. Involved in the viral transport within, and between cells. From Bean yellow dwarf virus (BeYDV).
    952..2604    +  CDS            luciferase: firefly luciferase; luc+; enhanced luc+ version of the luciferase gene
   2612..2860    +  terminator     HSP terminator: efficient transcription terminator from the Arabidopsis thaliana heat shock protein 18.2 gene (Nagaya et al., 2010)
   3350..3425    +  misc_RNA       gRNA scaffold: guide RNA scaffold for the Streptococcus pyogenes CRISPR/Cas9 system
   3560..3743    +  promoter       NOS promoter: nopaline synthase promoter NOS promoter
   3875..4549    +  CDS            WOX1 (fragment): WOX1_ORYSJ - Also known as MOC3 From Oryza sativa subsp. japonica (Rice).
   5946..6821    -  CDS            REPA_BEYDV: Experimental evidence at protein level: Swiss-Prot protein existence level 1. Implicated in enhancement of V-sense gene expression. Acts a an inhibitor of C-sense gene transcription. From Bean yellow dwarf virus (BeYDV).
   7116..7172    +  CDS            MP_BEYDV (fragment): Protein inferred from homology: Swiss-Prot protein existence level 3. Involved in the viral transport within, and between cells. From Bean yellow dwarf virus (BeYDV).
   7195..7219    +  misc_feature   RB T-DNA repeat: right border repeat from nopaline C58 T-DNA
   7559..7960    +  CDS            Y4CG_SINFN (fragment): Protein inferred from homology: Swiss-Prot protein existence level 3. From Sinorhizobium fredii (strain NBRC 101917 / NGR234).
   8520..9149    +  CDS            pVS1 StaA: stability protein from the Pseudomonas plasmid pVS1 (Heeb et al., 2000)
   9578..10651   +  CDS            pVS1 RepA: replication protein from the Pseudomonas plasmid pVS1 (Heeb et al., 2000)
  10717..10911   +  rep_origin     pVS1 oriV: origin of replication for the Pseudomonas plasmid pVS1 (Heeb et al., 2000)
  11114..11153   +  CDS            rop (fragment): Rop protein, which maintains plasmids at low copy number; rop
  11255..11395   +  misc_feature   bom: basis of mobility region from pBR322
  11581..12169   -  rep_origin     ori: high-copy-number ColE1/pMB1/pBR322/pUC origin of replication
  12256..13050   -  CDS            KanR: aminoglycoside phosphotransferase; aphA-3; confers resistance to kanamycin
