[The description below was written by a language model from this plasmid's Addgene catalogue record and pLannotate feature annotations shown in this document.]
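Description:
pMM135 is a plant-expression T-DNA binary vector of about 13.5 kb built on the pTRANS_201 backbone. It carries a bean yellow dwarf virus (BeYDV) geminiviral replicon between nopaline-type left and right border repeats. Outside the T-DNA, a high-copy ColE1/pUC-type origin with the pBR322 bom site supports propagation in E. coli. The pVS1 oriV, RepA and StaA functions provide replication and stable maintenance in Agrobacterium. Selection in bacteria is by kanamycin (aphA-3). No plant selectable marker is annotated within the T-DNA.

Inside the borders, two short BeYDV-derived segments (annotated as movement-protein fragments) sit just inside each border and bracket the cargo. This matches the repeated viral boundary regions of a replicon, and the BeYDV Rep/RepA coding region lies on the opposite strand near the right end. In such designs, Rep releases and amplifies the intervening DNA as a circular episome in plant cells, raising copy number and expression.

The cargo has three parts. The first is a codon-optimized firefly luciferase (luc+) followed by the Arabidopsis HSP18.2 terminator, described as constitutively expressed, although its promoter is not annotated. The second is a single guide RNA with the S. pyogenes Cas9 scaffold targeting PDS (phytoene desaturase); its promoter is likewise not identified. The third is a NOS promoter upstream of a WUSCHEL-family coding sequence, which the record identifies as codon-optimized maize WUS2 (the automated annotation matched a rice WOX homologue).

No Cas9 gene is annotated, so the nuclease must presumably be supplied separately. The two sequence records differ by only two nucleotides and in their start point. The construct comes from work on plant gene editing through de novo meristem induction, in which the developmental regulator and the guide are delivered together and luciferase reports delivery.
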