Addgene plasmid #127216: pMM135
Purpose: BeYDV replicon with constitutive Luc expression, WUS2, sgRNA targeting PDS
Depositing lab: Daniel Voytas. Depositing organization: University of Minnesota. Publication: Plant gene editing through de novo induction of meristems. Maher MF, Nasti RA, Vollbrecht M, Starker CG, Clark MD, Voytas DF. Nat Biotechnol. 2019 Dec 16. pii: 10.1038/s41587-019-0337-2. doi: 10.1038/s41587-019-0337-2. PubMed 31844292.
Backbone
  Vector backbone: pTRANS_201
  Backbone manufacturer: Cambia
  Vector type: Plant Expression
Growth in bacteria
  Bacterial resistance: Kanamycin, 50 μg/mL
  Growth temperature: 37°C
  Growth strain: DH5alpha
  Copy number: High Copy
Gene/Insert
  Gene/Insert name: Luc, WUS2, sgRNA
  gRNA/shRNA sequence: TTGGTAGTAGCGACTCCATG
  Species: Firefly, Maize, snythetic
  Mutation: codon optimized CDSs
  Cloning method: Restriction Enzyme; 5′ cloning site unknown (unknown if destroyed); 3′ cloning site unknown (unknown if destroyed)
Terms and licenses: Academic/Nonprofit Terms; Industry Terms: Not Available to Industry
How to cite: pMM135 was a gift from Daniel Voytas (Addgene plasmid # 127216 ; http://n2t.net/addgene:127216 ; RRID:Addgene_127216)
